Addgene plasmid #66058: pJ02B2Gm_EF
Purpose: MoClo Transcriptional Unit: FACS Standard Color Controls - High GFP expression cassette - Ampicillin plasmid [E:J23102:B:BCD2:C:E0040m:D:B0015:F]
Depositing lab: Douglas Densmore. Depositing organization: Boston University Main Campus. Publication: CIDAR MoClo: Improved MoClo Assembly Standard and New E. coli Part Library Enable Rapid Combinatorial Design for Synthetic and Traditional Biology. Iverson SV, Haddock TL, Beal J, Densmore DM. ACS Synth Biol. 2016 Jan 15;5(1):99-103. doi: 10.1021/acssynbio.5b00124. Epub 2015 Nov 4. PubMed 26479688.
Backbone
  Vector backbone: DVA
  Vector type: Synthetic Biology
Growth in bacteria
  Bacterial resistance: Ampicillin, 100 μg/mL
  Growth temperature: 37°C
  Growth strain: DH5alpha
  Copy number: Unknown
Gene/Insert
  Gene/Insert name: FACS Controls (alt name: Transcriptional Unit)
  Species: Synthetic
  Cloning method: Unknown
Terms and licenses: Academic/Nonprofit Terms; Industry Terms: Not Available to Industry
Depositor comments: Please note the fusion site D (AGGT) appears twice between the GFP CDS and the terminator. This duplication has no affect on plasmid function.
How to cite: pJ02B2Gm_EF was a gift from Douglas Densmore (Addgene plasmid # 66058 ; http://n2t.net/addgene:66058 ; RRID:Addgene_66058)
