[The description below was written by a language model from this plasmid's Addgene catalogue record and pLannotate feature annotations shown in this document.]
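Description:
pJ02B2Gm_EF is a 3,092 bp synthetic-biology plasmid from the CIDAR MoClo system for E. coli. It carries a fully assembled Level 1 transcriptional unit in the ampicillin-resistant destination vector DVA. It is propagated through a ColE1/pMB1-type origin, annotated as high-copy although the catalogue lists copy number as unknown, and is selected with the β-lactamase (AmpR) gene under its native bla promoter. BioBrick prefix and suffix sequences and a putative bacterial terminator flank the assembly site in the backbone.

The insert is a constitutive GFP expression cassette built from four basic parts joined through MoClo four-base fusion sites E, B, C, D and F. These parts are the Anderson-family constitutive promoter J23102, the bicistronic translation-initiation design BCD2, the GFP coding sequence E0040m, and the double terminator B0015. The automated feature table agrees with this layout but labels some parts imprecisely. It matches the promoter as a fragment of the related J23119 and assigns the 714 bp reporter ORF to a different fluorescent protein (hfriFP), whereas the depositor's record identifies it as GFP. The rrnB T1 and T7Te terminators it detects together make up B0015, and BCD2 is not annotated, though it presumably lies in the gap between promoter and CDS. The depositor notes that fusion site D occurs twice between the GFP coding sequence and the terminator, with no effect on function.

The plasmid serves as a high-GFP standard colour control for flow cytometry. It provides a single-colour reference for compensation and calibration when characterising fluorescent MoClo circuits, and its E and F end sites define its position in any higher-level multi-unit assembly.
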