Features (pLannotate 1.2.2; 10 found; start..end, strand, type, name):
      5..29      +  promoter       J23119(SpeI) promoter (fragment): bacterial promoter (Registry of Standard Biological Parts BBa J23119) modified to end with an SpeI site
    132..845     +  CDS            hfriFP: hfriFP is a fluorescent protein published in 2013, derived from Herbaspirillum frisingense.
    868..939     +  terminator     rrnB T1 terminator: transcription terminator T1 from the E. coli rrnB gene
    955..982     +  terminator     T7Te terminator: phage T7 early transcription terminator
   1000..1020    +  misc_feature   BioBrick suffix: universal suffix for all parts
   1197..1785    -  rep_origin     ori: high-copy-number ColE1/pMB1/pBR322/pUC origin of replication
   1956..2816    -  CDS            AmpR: β-lactamase; bla; confers resistance to ampicillin, carbenicillin, and related antibiotics
   2817..2921    -  promoter       AmpR promoter: bla
   3011..3054    -  terminator     bacterial terminator: putative bacterial transcription terminator
   3057..3078    +  misc_feature   BioBrick prefix: BioBrick prefix for parts that do not start with "ATG"
>Addgene plasmid #66058 | pJ02B2Gm_EF | depositor full sequence | sequence record 114408 | pJ02B2Gm_EF sequence 3092 bps
GCTTTTGACAGCTAGCTCAGTCCTAGGTACTGTGCTAGCTACTGGGCCCAAGTTCACTTAAAAAGGAGAT
CAACAATGAAAGCAATTTTCGTACTGAAACATCTTAATCATGCTAAGGAGGTTTTCTAATGATGCGTAAA
GGAGAAGAACTTTTCACTGGAGTTGTCCCAATTCTTGTTGAATTAGATGGTGATGTTAATGGGCACAAAT
TTTCTGTCAGTGGAGAGGGTGAAGGTGATGCAACATACGGAAAACTTACCCTTAAATTTATTTGCACTAC
TGGAAAACTACCTGTTCCATGGCCAACACTTGTCACTACTTTCGGTTATGGTGTTCAATGCTTTGCGAGA
TACCCAGATCATATGAAACAGCATGACTTTTTCAAGAGTGCCATGCCCGAAGGTTATGTACAGGAAAGAA
CTATATTTTTCAAAGATGACGGGAACTACAAGACACGTGCTGAAGTCAAGTTTGAAGGTGATACCCTTGT
TAATAGAATCGAGTTAAAAGGTATTGATTTTAAAGAAGATGGAAACATTCTTGGACACAAATTGGAATAC
AACTATAACTCACACAATGTATACATCATGGCAGACAAACAAAAGAATGGAATCAAAGTTAACTTCAAAA
TTAGACACAACATTGAAGATGGAAGCGTTCAACTAGCAGACCATTATCAACAAAATACTCCAATTGGCGA
TGGCCCTGTCCTTTTACCAGACAACCATTACCTGTCCACACAATCTGCCCTTTCGAAAGATCCCAACGAA
AAGAGAGATCACATGGTCCTTCTTGAGTTTGTAACAGCTGCTGGGATTACACATGGCATGGATGAACTAT
ACAAATAATAAAGGTAGGTCCAGGCATCAAATAAAACGAAAGGCTCAGTCGAAAGACTGGGCCTTTCGTT
TTATCTGTTGTTTGTCGGTGAACGCTCTCTACTAGAGTCACACTGGCTCACCTTCGGGTGGGCCTTTCTG
CGTTTATACGCTAGAGACCTACTAGTAGCGGCCGCTGCAGGCTTCCTCGCTCACTGACTCGCTGCGCTCG
GTCGTTCGGCTGCGGCGAGCGGTATCAGCTCACTCAAAGGCGGTAATACGGTTATCCACAGAATCAGGGG
ATAACGCAGGAAAGAACATGTGAGCAAAAGGCCAGCAAAAGGCCAGGAACCGTAAAAAGGCCGCGTTGCT
GGCGTTTTTCCACAGGCTCCGCCCCCCTGACGAGCATCACAAAAATCGACGCTCAAGTCAGAGGTGGCGA
AACCCGACAGGACTATAAAGATACCAGGCGTTTCCCCCTGGAAGCTCCCTCGTGCGCTCTCCTGTTCCGA
CCCTGCCGCTTACCGGATACCTGTCCGCCTTTCTCCCTTCGGGAAGCGTGGCGCTTTCTCATAGCTCACG
CTGTAGGTATCTCAGTTCGGTGTAGGTCGTTCGCTCCAAGCTGGGCTGTGTGCACGAACCCCCCGTTCAG
CCCGACCGCTGCGCCTTATCCGGTAACTATCGTCTTGAGTCCAACCCGGTAAGACACGACTTATCGCCAC
TGGCAGCAGCCACTGGTAACAGGATTAGCAGAGCGAGGTATGTAGGCGGTGCTACAGAGTTCTTGAAGTG
GTGGCCTAACTACGGCTACACTAGAAGAACAGTATTTGGTATCTGCGCTCTGCTGAAGCCAGTTACCTTC
GGAAAAAGAGTTGGTAGCTCTTGATCCGGCAAACAAACCACCGCTGGTAGCGGTGGTTTTTTTGTTTGCA
AGCAGCAGATTACGCGCAGAAAAAAAGGATCTCAAGAAGATCCTTTGATCTTTTCTACGGGGTCTGACGC
TCAGTGGAACGAAAACTCACGTTAAGGGATTTTGGTCATGAGATTATCAAAAAGGATCTTCACCTAGATC
CTTTTAAATTAAAAATGAAGTTTTAAATCAATCTAAAGTATATATGAGTAAACTTGGTCTGACAGTTACC
AATGCTTAATCAGTGAGGCACCTATCTCAGCGATCTGTCTATTTCGTTCATCCATAGTTGCCTGACTCCC
CGTCGTGTAGATAACTACGATACGGGAGGGCTTACCATCTGGCCCCAGTGCTGCAATGATACCGCGCGAC
CCACGCTCACCGGCTCCAGATTTATCAGCAATAAACCAGCCAGCCGGAAGGGCCGAGCGCAGAAGTGGTC
CTGCAACTTTATCCGCCTCCATCCAGTCTATTAATTGTTGCCGGGAAGCTAGAGTAAGTAGTTCGCCAGT
TAATAGTTTGCGCAACGTTGTTGCCATTGCTACAGGCATCGTGGTGTCACGCTCGTCGTTTGGTATGGCT
TCATTCAGCTCCGGTTCCCAACGATCAAGGCGAGTTACATGATCCCCCATGTTGTGCAAAAAAGCGGTTA
GCTCCTTCGGTCCTCCGATCGTTGTCAGAAGTAAGTTGGCCGCAGTGTTATCACTCATGGTTATGGCAGC
ACTGCATAATTCTCTTACTGTCATGCCATCCGTAAGATGCTTTTCTGTGACTGGTGAGTACTCAACCAAG
TCATTCTGAGAATAGTGTATGCGGCGACCGAGTTGCTCTTGCCCGGCGTCAATACGGGATAATACCGCGC
CACATAGCAGAACTTTAAAAGTGCTCATCATTGGAAAACGTTCTTCGGGGCGAAAACTCTCAAGGATCTT
ACCGCTGTTGAGATCCAGTTCGATGTAACCCACTCGTGCACCCAACTGATCTTCAGCATCTTTTACTTTC
ACCAGCGTTTCTGGGTGAGCAAAAACAGGAAGGCAAAATGCCGCAAAAAAGGGAATAAGGGCGACACGGA
AATGTTGAATACTCATACTCTTCCTTTTTCAATATTATTGAAGCATTTATCAGGGTTATTGTCTCATGAG
CGGATACATATTTGAATGTATTTAGAAAAATAAACAAATAGGGGTTCCGCGCACATTTCCCCGAAAAGTG
CCACCTGACGTCTAAGAAACCATTATTATCATGACATTAACCTATAAAAATAGGCGTATCACGAGGCAGA
ATTTCAGATAAAAAAAATCCTTAGCTTTCGCTAAGGATGATTTCTGGAATTCGCGGCCGCTTCTAGAGAC
TAGTGGGTCTCA
