>Addgene plasmid #66058 | pJ02B2Gm_EF | addgene partial sequence | sequence record 114407 | MoCloR 5'-gccacctgacgtctaagaaacc-3'
ATAGGCGTATCACGAGGCAGAATTTCAGATAAAAAAAATCCTTAGCTTTCGCTAAGGATGATTTCTGGAA
TTCGCGGCCGCTTCTAGAGACTAGTGGGTCTCAGCTTTTGACAGCTAGCTCAGTCCTAGGTACTGTGCTA
GCTACTGGGCCCAAGTTCACTTAAAAAGGAGATCAACAATGAAAGCAATTTTCGTACTGAAACATCTTAA
TCATGCTAAGGAGGTTTTCTAATGATGCGTAAAGGAGAAGAACTTTTCACTGGAGTTGTCCCAATTCTTG
TTGAATTAGATGGTGATGTTAATGGGCACAAATTTTCTGTCAGTGGAGAGGGTGAAGGTGATGCAACATA
CGGAAAACTTACCCTTAAATTTATTTGCACTACTGGAAAACTACCTGTTCCATGGCCAACACTTGTCACT
ACTTTCGGTTATGGTGTTCAATGCTTTGCGAGATACCCAGATCATATGAAACAGCATGACTTTTTCAAGA
GTGCCATGCCCGAAGGTTATGTACAGGAAAGAACTATATTTTTCAAAGATGACGGGAACTACAAGACACG
TGCTGAAGTCAAGTTTGAAGGTGATACCCTTGTTAATAGAATCGAGTTAAAAGGTATTGATTTTAAAGAA
GATGGAAACATTCTTGGACACAAATTGGAATACAACTATAACTCACACAATGTATACATCATGGCAGACA
AACAAAAGAATGGAATCAAAGTTAACTTCAAAATTAGACACAACATTGAAGATGGAAGCGTTCAACTAGC
AGACCATTATCAACAA
