>Addgene plasmid #66058 | pJ02B2Gm_EF | addgene partial sequence | sequence record 114939 | ColEterm 5'-agctgataccgctcgccgcagccgaacg-3'
AGCCTGCAGCGGCCGCTACTAGTAGGTCTCTAGCGTATAAACGCAGAAAGGCCCACCCGAAGGTGAGCCA
GTGTGACTCTAGTAGAGAGCGTTCACCGACAAACAACAGATAAAACGAAAGGCCCAGTCTTTCGACTGAG
CCTTTCGTTTTATTTGATGCCTGGACCTACCTTTATTATTTGTATAGTTCATCCATGCCATGTGTAATCC
CAGCAGCTGTTACAAACTCAAGAAGGACCATGTGATCTCTCTTTTCGTTGGGATCTTTCGAAAGGGCAGA
TTGTGTGGACAGGTAATGGTTGTCTGGTAAAAGGACAGGGCCATCGCCAATTGGAGTATTTTGTTGATAA
TGGTCTGCTAGTTGAACGCTTCCATCTTCAATGTTGTGTCTAATTTTGAAGTTAACTTTGATTCCATTCT
TTTGTTTGTCTGCCATGATGTATACATTGTGTGAGTTATAGTTGTATTCCAATTTGTGTCCAAGAATGTT
TCCATCTTCTTTAAAATCAATACCTTTTAACTCGATTCTATTAACAAGGGTATCACCTTCAAACTTGACT
TCAGCACGTGTCTTGTAGTTCCCGTCATCTTTGAAAAATATAGTTCTTTCCTGTACATAACCTTCGGGCA
TGGCACTCTTGAAAAAGTCATGCTGTTTCATATGATCTGGGTATCTCGCAAAGCATTGAACACCATAACC
GAAAGTAGTGACAAGTGTTGGCCATGGAACAGGTAGTTTTCCAGTAGTGCAAATAAATTTAAGGGTAAGT
TTTCCGTATGTTGCATCACCTTCACCCTCTCCACTGACAGAAAATTTGTGCCCATTAACATCACCATCTA
ATTCAACAAGAATTGG
